>Addgene plasmid #116621 | pHAGE-PTEN-G127R | addgene full sequence | sequence record 237727 | Addgene NGS Result
TCCCAACCCCGAGGGGACCCGACAGGCCCGAAGGAATAGAAGAAGAAGGTGGAGAGAGAGACAGAGACAG
ATCCATTCGATTAGTGAACGGATCTCGACGGTATCGCCGAATTCACAAATGGCAGTATTCATCCACAATT
TTAAAAGAAAAGGGGGGATTGGGGGGTACAGTGCAGGGGAAAGAATAGTAGACATAATAGCAACAGACAT
ACAAACTAAAGAATTACAAAAACAAATTACAAAAATTCAAAATTTTCGGGTTTATTACAGGGACAGCAGA
GATCCAGTTTGGACTAGTCGTGAGGCTCCGGTGCCCGTCAGTGGGCAGAGCGCACATCGCCCACAGTCCC
CGAGAAGTTGGGGGGAGGGGTCGGCAATTGAACCGGTGCCTAGAGAAGGTGGCGCGGGGTAAACTGGGAA
AGTGATGTCGTGTACTGGCTCCGCCTTTTTCCCGAGGGTGGGGGAGAACCGTATATAAGTGCAGTAGTCG
CCGTGAACGTTCTTTTTCGCAACGGGTTTGCCGCCAGAACACAGGTAAGTGCCGTGTGTGGTTCCCGCGG
GCCTGGCCTCTTTACGGGTTATGGCCCTTGCGTGCCTTGAATTACTTCCACCTGGCTGCAGTACGTGATT
CTTGATCCCGAGCTTCGGGTTGGAAGTGGGTGGGAGAGTTCGAGGCCTTGCGCTTAAGGAGCCCCTTCGC
CTCGTGCTTGAGTTGAGGCCTGGCCTGGGCGCTGGGGCCGCCGCGTGCGAATCTGGTGGCACCTTCGCGC
CTGTCTCGCTGCTTTCGATAAGTCTCTAGCCATTTAAAATTTTTGATGACCTGCTGCGACGCTTTTTTTC
TGGCAAGATAGTCTTGTAAATGCGGGCCAAGATCTGCACACTGGTATTTCGGTTTTTGGGGCCGCGGGCG
GCGACGGGGCCCGTGCGTCCCAGCGCACATGTTCGGCGAGGCGGGGCCTGCGAGCGCGGCCACCGAGAAT
CGGACGGGGGTAGTCTCAAGCTGGCCGGCCTGCTCTGGTGCCTGGCCTCGCGCCGCCGTGTATCGCCCCG
CCCTGGGCGGCAAGGCTGGCCCGGTCGGCACCAGTTGCGTGAGCGGAAAGATGGCCGCTTCCCGGCCCTG
CTGCAGGGAGCTCAAAATGGAGGACGCGGCGCTCGGGAGAGCGGGCGGGTGAGTCACCCACACAAAGGAA
AAGGGCCTTTCCGTCCTCAGCCGTCGCTTCATGTGACTCCACGGAGTACCGGGCGCCGTCCAGGCACCTC
GATTAGTTCTCGAGCTTTTGGAGTACGTCGTCTTTAGGTTGGGGGGAGGGGTTTTATGCGATGGAGTTTC
CCCACACTGAGTGGGTGGAGACTGAAGTTAGGCCAGCTTGGCACTTGATGTAATTCTCCTTGGAATTTGC
CCTTTTTGAGTTTGGATCTTGGTTCATTCTCAAGCCTCAGACAGTGGTTCAAAGTTTTTTTCTTCCATTT
CAGGTGTCGTGAAGCGGCCCTGCAGATATCAACAAGTTTGTACAAAAAAGCAGGCACCATGACAGCCATC
ATCAAAGAGATCGTTAGCAGAAACAAAAGGAGATATCAAGAGGATGGATTCGACTTAGACTTGACCTATA
TTTATCCAAACATTATTGCTATGGGATTTCCTGCAGAAAGACTTGAAGGCGTATACAGGAACAATATTGA
TGATGTAGTAAGGTTTTTGGATTCAAAGCATAAAAACCATTACAAGATATACAATCTTTGTGCTGAAAGA
CATTATGACACCGCCAAATTTAATTGCAGAGTTGCACAATATCCTTTTGAAGACCATAACCCACCACAGC
TAGAACTTATCAAACCCTTTTGTGAAGATCTTGACCAATGGCTAAGTGAAGATGACAATCATGTTGCAGC
AATTCACTGTAAAGCTAGAAAGGGACGAACTGGTGTAATGATATGTGCATATTTATTACATCGGGGCAAA
TTTTTAAAGGCACAAGAGGCCCTAGATTTCTATGGGGAAGTAAGGACCAGAGACAAAAAGGGAGTAACTA
TTCCCAGTCAGAGGCGCTATGTGTATTATTATAGCTACCTGTTAAAGAATCATCTGGATTATAGACCAGT
GGCACTGTTGTTTCACAAGATGATGTTTGAAACTATTCCAATGTTCAGTGGCGGAACTTGCAATCCTCAG
TTTGTGGTCTGCCAGCTAAAGGTGAAGATATATTCCTCCAATTCAGGACCCACACGACGGGAAGACAAGT
TCATGTACTTTGAGTTCCCTCAGCCGTTACCTGTGTGTGGTGATATCAAAGTAGAGTTCTTCCACAAACA
GAACAAGATGCTAAAAAAGGACAAAATGTTTCACTTTTGGGTAAATACATTCTTCATACCAGGACCAGAG
GAAACCTCAGAAAAAGTAGAAAATGGAAGTCTATGTGATCAAGAAATCGATAGCATTTGCAGTATAGAGC
GTGCAGATAATGACAAGGAATATCTAGTACTTACTTTAACAAAAAATGATCTTGACAAAGCAAATAAAGA
CAAAGCCAACCGATACTTTTCTCCAAATTTTAAGGTGAAGCTGTACTTCACAAAAACAGTAGAGGAGCCG
TCAAATCCAGAGGCTAGCAGTTCAACTTCTGTAACACCAGATGTTAGTGACAATGAACCTGATCATTATA
GATATTCTGACACCACTGACTCTGATCCAGAGAATGAACCTTTTGATGAAGATCAGCATACACAAATTAC
AAAAGTCTAGAACCCAGCTTTCTTGTACAAAGTGGTTGATATCCAGCACAGTGGCGGCCGCTCGAGTCTA
GAGGGCCCGCGGTTCGAAGGTAAGCCTATCCCTAACCCTCTCCTCGGTCTCGATTCTACGCGTACCGGTT
AGTAATGAGATCCCTCCCCCCCCCCTAACGTTACTGGCCGAAGCCGCTTGGAATAAGGCCGGTGTGCGTT
TGTCTATATGTTATTTTCCACCATATTGCCGTCTTTTGGCAATGTGAGGGCCCGGAAACCTGGCCCTGTC
TTCTTGACGAGCATTCCTAGGGGTCTTTCCCCTCTCGCCAAAGGAATGCAAGGTCTGTTGAATGTCGTGA
AGGAAGCAGTTCCTCTGGAAGCTTCTTGAAGACAAACAACGTCTGTAGCGACCCTTTGCAGGCAGCGGAA
CCCCCCACCTGGCGACAGGTGCCTCTGCGGCCAAAAGCCACGTGTATAAGATACACCTGCAAAGGCGGCA
CAACCCCAGTGCCACGTTGTGAGTTGGATAGTTGTGGAAAGAGTCAAATGGCTCTCCTCAAGCGTATTCA
ACAAGGGGCTGAAGGATGCCCAGAAGGTACCCCATTGTATGGGATCTGATCTGGGGCCTCGGTGCACATG
CTTTACATGTGTTTAGTCGAGGTTAAAAAAACGTCTAGGCCCCCCGAACCACGGGGACGTGGTTTTCCTT
TGAAAAACACGATGATAATATGGCCACACATATGGTGAGCAAGGGCGAGGAGCTGTTCACCGGGGTGGTG
CCCATCCTGGTCGAGCTGGACGGCGACGTAAACGGCCACAAGTTCAGCGTGTCCGGCGAGGGCGAGGGCG
ATGCCACCTACGGCAAGCTGACCCTGAAGTTCATCTGCACCACCGGCAAGCTGCCCGTGCCCTGGCCCAC
CCTCGTGACCACCCTGACCTACGGCGTGCAGTGCTTCAGCCGCTACCCCGACCACATGAAGCAGCACGAC
TTCTTCAAGTCCGCCATGCCCGAAGGCTACGTCCAGGAGCGCACCATCTTCTTCAAGGACGACGGCAACT
ACAAGACCCGCGCCGAGGTGAAGTTCGAGGGCGACACCCTGGTGAACCGCATCGAGCTGAAGGGCATCGA
CTTCAAGGAGGACGGCAACATCCTGGGGCACAAGCTGGAGTACAACTACAACAGCCACAACGTCTATATC
ATGGCCGACAAGCAGAAGAACGGCATCAAGGTGAACTTCAAGATCCGCCACAACATCGAGGACGGCAGCG
TGCAGCTCGCCGACCACTACCAGCAGAACACCCCCATCGGCGACGGCCCCGTGCTGCTGCCCGACAACCA
CTACCTGAGCACCCAGTCCGCCCTGAGCAAAGACCCCAACGAGAAGCGCGATCACATGGTCCTGCTGGAG
TTCGTGACCGCCGCCGGGATCACTCTCGGCATGGACGAGCTGTACAAGTAAATCGATAGATCCTAATCAA
CCTCTGGATTACAAAATTTGTGAAAGATTGACTGGTATTCTTAACTATGTTGCTCCTTTTACGCTATGTG
GATACGCTGCTTTAATGCCTTTGTATCATGCTATTGCTTCCCGTATGGCTTTCATTTTCTCCTCCTTGTA
TAAATCCTGGTTGCTGTCTCTTTATGAGGAGTTGTGGCCCGTTGTCAGGCAACGTGGCGTGGTGTGCACT
GTGTTTGCTGACGCAACCCCCACTGGTTGGGGCATTGCCACCACCTGTCAGCTCCTTTCCGGGACTTTCG
CTTTCCCCCTCCCTATTGCCACGGCGGAACTCATCGCCGCCTGCCTTGCCCGCTGCTGGACAGGGGCTCG
GCTGTTGGGCACTGACAATTCCGTGGTGTTGTCGGGGAAATCATCGTCCTTTCCTTGGCTGCTCGCCTGT
GTTGCCACCTGGATTCTGCGCGGGACGTCCTTCTGCTACGTCCCTTCGGCCCTCAATCCAGCGGACCTTC
CTTCCCGCGGCCTGCTGCCGGCTCTGCGGCCTCTTCCGCGTCTTCGCCTTCGCCCTCAGACGAGTCGGAT
CTCCCTTTGGGCCGCCTCCCCGCCTGAGATCCTTTAAGACCAATGACTTACAAGGCAGCTGTAGATCTTA
GCCACTTTTTAAAAGAAAAGGGGGGACTGGAAGGGCTAATTCACTCCCAACGAAGACAAGATCTGCTTTT
TGCTTGTACTGGGTCTCTCTGGTTAGACCAGATCTGAGCCTGGGAGCTCTCTGGCTAACTAGGGAACCCA
CTGCTTAAGCCTCAATAAAGCTTGCCTTGAGTGCTTCAAGTAGTGTGTGCCCGTCTGTTGTGTGACTCTG
GTAACTAGAGATCCCTCAGACCCTTTTAGTCAGTGTGGAAAATCTCTAGCAGTAGTAGTTCATGTCATCT
TATTATTCAGTATTTATAACTTGCAAAGAAATGAATATCAGAGAGTGAGAGGCCCGGGTTAATTAAGGAA
AGGGCTAGATCATTCTTGAAGACGAAAGGGCCTCGTGATACGCCTATTTTTATAGGTTAATGTCATGATA
ATAATGGTTTCTTAGACGTCAGGTGGCACTTTTCGGGGAAATGTGCGCGGAACCCCTATTTGTTTATTTT
TCTAAATACATTCAAATATGTATCCGCTCATGAGACAATAACCCTGATAAATGCTTCAATAATATTGAAA
AAGGAAGAGTATGAGTATTCAACATTTCCGTGTCGCCCTTATTCCCTTTTTTGCGGCATTTTGCCTTCCT
GTTTTTGCTCACCCAGAAACGCTGGTGAAAGTAAAAGATGCTGAAGATCAGTTGGGTGCACGAGTGGGTT
ACATCGAACTGGATCTCAACAGCGGTAAGATCCTTGAGAGTTTTCGCCCCGAAGAACGTTTTCCAATGAT
GAGCACTTTTAAAGTTCTGCTATGTGGCGCGGTATTATCCCGTGTTGACGCCGGGCAAGAGCAACTCGGT
CGCCGCATACACTATTCTCAGAATGACTTGGTTGAGTACTCACCAGTCACAGAAAAGCATCTTACGGATG
GCATGACAGTAAGAGAATTATGCAGTGCTGCCATAACCATGAGTGATAACACTGCGGCCAACTTACTTCT
GACAACGATCGGAGGACCGAAGGAGCTAACCGCTTTTTTGCACAACATGGGGGATCATGTAACTCGCCTT
GATCGTTGGGAACCGGAGCTGAATGAAGCCATACCAAACGACGAGCGTGACACCACGATGCCTGTAGCAA
TGGCAACAACGTTGCGCAAACTATTAACTGGCGAACTACTTACTCTAGCTTCCCGGCAACAATTAATAGA
CTGGATGGAGGCGGATAAAGTTGCAGGACCACTTCTGCGCTCGGCCCTTCCGGCTGGCTGGTTTATTGCT
GATAAATCTGGAGCCGGTGAGCGTGGGTCTCGCGGTATCATTGCAGCACTGGGGCCAGATGGTAAGCCCT
CCCGTATCGTAGTTATCTACACGACGGGGAGTCAGGCAACTATGGATGAACGAAATAGACAGATCGCTGA
GATAGGTGCCTCACTGATTAAGCATTGGTAACTGTCAGACCAAGTTTACTCATATATACTTTAGATTGAT
TTAAAACTTCATTTTTAATTTAAAAGGATCTAGGTGAAGATCCTTTTTGATAATCTCATGACCAAAATCC
CTTAACGTGAGTTTTCGTTCCACTGAGCGTCAGACCCCGTAGAAAAGATCAAAGGATCTTCTTGAGATCC
TTTTTTTCTGCGCGTAATCTGCTGCTTGCAAACAAAAAAACCACCGCTACCAGCGGTGGTTTGTTTGCCG
GATCAAGAGCTACCAACTCTTTTTCCGAAGGTAACTGGCTTCAGCAGAGCGCAGATACCAAATACTGTTC
TTCTAGTGTAGCCGTAGTTAGGCCACCACTTCAAGAACTCTGTAGCACCGCCTACATACCTCGCTCTGCT
AATCCTGTTACCAGTGGCTGCTGCCAGTGGCGATAAGTCGTGTCTTACCGGGTTGGACTCAAGACGATAG
TTACCGGATAAGGCGCAGCGGTCGGGCTGAACGGGGGGTTCGTGCACACAGCCCAGCTTGGAGCGAACGA
CCTACACCGAACTGAGATACCTACAGCGTGAGCTATGAGAAAGCGCCACGCTTCCCGAAGGGAGAAAGGC
GGACAGGTATCCGGTAAGCGGCAGGGTCGGAACAGGAGAGCGCACGAGGGAGCTTCCAGGGGGAAACGCC
TGGTATCTTTATAGTCCTGTCGGGTTTCGCCACCTCTGACTTGAGCGTCGATTTTTGTGATGCTCGTCAG
GGGGGCGGAGCCTATGGAAAAACGCCAGCAACGCGGCCTTTTTACGGTTCCTGGCCTTTTGCTGGCCTTT
TGCTCACATGTTCTTTCCTGCGTTATCCCCTGATTCTGTGGATAACCGTATTACCGCCTTTGAGTGAGCT
GATACCGCTCGCCGCAGCCGAACGACCGAGCGCAGCGAGTCAGTGAGCGAGGAAGCGGAAGAGCGCCCAA
TACGCAAACCGCCTCTCCCCGCGCGTTGGCCGATTCATTAATGCAGCAAGCTCATGGCTGACTAATTTTT
TTTATTTATGCAGAGGCCGAGGCCGCCTCGGCCTCTGAGCTATTCCAGAAGTAGTGAGGAGGCTTTTTTG
GAGGCCTAGGCTTTTGCAAAAAGCTCCCCGTGGCACGACAGGTTTCCCGACTGGAAAGCGGGCAGTGAGC
GCAACGCAATTAATGTGAGTTAGCTCACTCATTAGGCACCCCAGGCTTTACACTTTATGCTTCCGGCTCG
TATGTTGTGTGGAATTGTGAGCGGATAACAATTTCACACAGGAAACAGCTATGACATGATTACGAATTTC
ACAAATAAAGCATTTTTTTCACTGCATTCTAGTTGTGGTTTGTCCAAACTCATCAATGTATCTTATCATG
TCTGGATCAACTGGATAACTCAAGCTAACCAAAATCATCCCAAACTTCCCACCCCATACCCTATTACCAC
TGCCAATTACCTGTGGTTTCATTTACTCTAAACCTGTGATTCCTCTGAATTATTTTCATTTTAAAGAAAT
TGTATTTGTTAAATATGTACTACAAACTTAGTAGTTGGAAGGGCTAATTCACTCCCAAAGAAGACAAGAT
ATCCTTGATCTGTGGATCTACCACACACAAGGCTACTTCCCTGATTAGCAGAACTACACACCAGGGCCAG
GGGTCAGATATCCACTGACCTTTGGATGGTGCTACAAGCTAGTACCAGTTGAGCCAGATAAGGTAGAAGA
GGCCAATAAAGGAGAGAACACCAGCTTGTTACACCCTGTGAGCCTGCATGGGATGGATGACCCGGAGAGA
GAAGTGTTAGAGTGGAGGTTTGACAGCCGCCTAGCATTTCATCACGTGGCCCGAGAGCTGCATCCGGAGT
ACTTCAAGAACTGCTGATATCGAGCTTGCTACAAGGGACTTTCCGCTGGGGACTTTCCAGGGAGGCGTGG
CCTGGGCGGGACTGGGGAGTGGCGAGCCCTCAGATCCTGCATATAAGCAGCTGCTTTTTGCCTGTACTGG
GTCTCTCTGGTTAGACCAGATCTGAGCCTGGGAGCTCTCTGGCTAACTAGGGAACCCACTGCTTAAGCCT
CAATAAAGCTTGCCTTGAGTGCTTCAAGTAGTGTGTGCCCGTCTGTTGTGTGACTCTGGTAACTAGAGAT
CCCTCAGACCCTTTTAGTCAGTGTGGAAAATCTCTAGCAGTGGCGCCCGAACAGGGACTTGAAAGCGAAA
GGGAAACCAGAGGAGCTCTCTCGACGCAGGACTCGGCTTGCTGAAGCGCGCACGGCAAGAGGCGAGGGGC
GGCGACTGGTGAGTACGCCAAAAATTTTGACTAGCGGAGGCTAGAAGGAGAGAGATGGGTGCGAGAGCGT
CAGTATTAAGCGGGGGAGAATTAGATCGCGATGGGAAAAAATTCGGTTAAGGCCAGGGGGAAAGAAAAAA
TATAAATTAAAACATATAGTATGGGCAAGCAGGGAGCTAGAACGATTCGCAGTTAATCCTGGCCTGTTAG
AAACATCAGAAGGCTGTAGACAAATACTGGGACAGCTACAACCATCCCTTCAGACAGGATCAGAAGAACT
TAGATCATTATATAATACAGTAGCAACCCTCTATTGTGTGCATCAAAGGATAGAGATAAAAGACACCAAG
GAAGCTTTAGACAAGATAGAGGAAGAGCAAAACAAAAGTAAGACCACCGCACAGCAAGCGGCCGGCCGCT
GATCTTCAGACCTGGAGGAGGAGATATGAGGGACAATTGGAGAAGTGAATTATATAAATATAAAGTAGTA
AAAATTGAACCATTAGGAGTAGCACCCACCAAGGCAAAGAGAAGAGTGGTGCAGAGAGAAAAAAGAGCAG
TGGGAATAGGAGCTTTGTTCCTTGGGTTCTTGGGAGCAGCAGGAAGCACTATGGGCGCAGCGTCAATGAC
GCTGACGGTACAGGCCAGACAATTATTGTCTGGTATAGTGCAGCAGCAGAACAATTTGCTGAGGGCTATT
GAGGCGCAACAGCATCTGTTGCAACTCACAGTCTGGGGCATCAAGCAGCTCCAGGCAAGAATCCTGGCTG
TGGAAAGATACCTAAAGGATCAACAGCTCCTGGGGATTTGGGGTTGCTCTGGAAAACTCATTTGCACCAC
TGCTGTGCCTTGGAATGCTAGTTGGAGTAATAAATCTCTGGAACAGATTTGGAATCACACGACCTGGATG
GAGTGGGACAGAGAAATTAACAATTACACAAGCTTAATACACTCCTTAATTGAAGAATCGCAAAACCAGC
AAGAAAAGAATGAACAAGAATTATTGGAATTAGATAAATGGGCAAGTTTGTGGAATTGGTTTAACATAAC
AAATTGGCTGTGGTATATAAAATTATTCATAATGATAGTAGGAGGCTTGGTAGGTTTAAGAATAGTTTTT
GCTGTACTTTCTATAGTGAATAGAGTTAGGCAGGGATATTCACCATTATCGTTTCAGACCCACC
Features (pLannotate 1.2.2; 27 found; start..end, strand, type, name):
    139..256     +  misc_feature   cPPT/CTS: central polypurine tract and central termination sequence of HIV-1
    304..1482    +  promoter       EF-1α promoter: strong constitutive promoter for human elongation factor EF-1α
   1503..1523    +  protein_bind   attB1: mutant version of attB; core recombination site for the Gateway® BP reaction BP Clonase™
   1529..2737    +  CDS            PTEN: PTEN_HUMAN - Also known as MMAC1, TEP1. Experimental evidence at protein level: Swiss-Prot protein existence level 1. [Isoform alpha]: Functional kinase, like isoform 1 it antagonizes the PI3K-AKT/PKB signaling pathway. Plays a role in mitochondrial energetic metabolism by promoting COX activity and ATP production, via collaboration with isoform 1 in increasing protein levels of PINK1. From Homo sapiens (Human).
   2742..2766    -  protein_bind   attB2: mutant version of attB; recombination site for the Gateway® BP reaction BP Clonase™
   2819..2860    +  CDS            V5 tag: epitope tag from simian virus 5
   2986..3448    +  misc_feature   IRES: internal ribosome entry site (IRES) of the encephalomyocarditis virus (EMCV)
   3462..4181    +  CDS            EGFP: the original enhanced GFP (Yang et al., 1996) mammalian codon-optimized
   4195..4783    +  misc_feature   WPRE: woodchuck hepatitis virus posttranscriptional regulatory element
   4791..4856    +  CDS            nef (fragment): NEF_HV1Z2 - Experimental evidence at protein level: Swiss-Prot protein existence level 1. Extracellular Nef protein targets CD4(+) T-lymphocytes for apoptosis by interacting with CXCR4 surface receptors. From Human immunodeficiency virus type 1 group M subtype D (isolate Z2/CDC-Z34) (HIV-1).
   4858..5091    +  LTR            3' LTR (ΔU3): self-inactivating 3' long terminal repeat (LTR) from HIV-1
   5296..5400    +  promoter       AmpR promoter: bla
   5401..6261    +  CDS            AmpR: β-lactamase; bla; confers resistance to ampicillin, carbenicillin, and related antibiotics
   6432..7020    +  rep_origin     ori: high-copy-number ColE1/pMB1/pBR322/pUC origin of replication
   7203..7257    +  CDS            lacI (fragment): lac repressor; lacI; The lac repressor binds to the lac operator to inhibit transcription in E. coli. This inhibition can be relieved by adding lactose or isopropyl-β-D-thiogalactopyranoside (IPTG).
   7263..7356    +  rep_origin     SV40 ori (fragment): SV40 origin of replication
   7381..7418    +  CDS            lacI (fragment): lac repressor; lacI; The lac repressor binds to the lac operator to inhibit transcription in E. coli. This inhibition can be relieved by adding lactose or isopropyl-β-D-thiogalactopyranoside (IPTG).
   7431..7452    +  protein_bind   CAP binding site: CAP binding activates transcription in the presence of cAMP. E. coli catabolite activator protein
   7467..7497    +  promoter       lac promoter: promoter for the E. coli lac operon
   7505..7521    +  protein_bind   lac operator: The lac repressor binds to the lac operator to inhibit transcription in E. coli. This inhibition can be relieved by adding lactose or isopropyl-β-D-thiogalactopyranoside (IPTG). lac repressor encoded by lacI
   7555..7638    +  polyA_signal   SV40 poly(A) signal (fragment): SV40 polyadenylation signal
   7805..8134    +  CDS            nef (fragment): NEF_HV1BR - Experimental evidence at protein level: Swiss-Prot protein existence level 1. Extracellular Nef protein targets CD4(+) T-lymphocytes for apoptosis by interacting with CXCR4 surface receptors (PubMed:14990729). From Human immunodeficiency virus type 1 group M subtype B (isolate BRU/LAI) (HIV-1).
   8182..8439    +  LTR            5' LTR (truncated): truncated 5' long terminal repeat (LTR) from HIV-1
   8486..8611    +  misc_feature   HIV-1 Ψ: packaging signal of human immunodeficiency virus type 1
   8595..8933    +  CDS            HIV-1 gag (fragment): gag protein from human immunodeficiency virus 1; gag
   9108..9341    +  misc_feature   RRE: The Rev response element (RRE) of HIV-1 allows for Rev-dependent mRNA export from the nucleus to the cytoplasm.
   9718..94      +  CDS            Rev (fragment) (across the origin): human immunodeficiency virus 1 (HIV-1) Rev protein; rev; enhances nuclear export of unspliced and incompletely spliced viral mRNAs
