[The description below was written by a language model from this plasmid's Addgene catalogue record and pLannotate feature annotations shown in this document.]
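Description:
pHAGE-PTEN-G127R is an HIV-1-derived lentiviral expression plasmid built on the pHAGE backbone, carrying the human PTEN open reading frame with the G127R substitution. It is maintained in E. coli through a high-copy ColE1/pUC-type origin and an ampicillin resistance gene (β-lactamase). The recombination-tolerant Stbl3 strain recorded for propagation is a common choice for plasmids with repeated LTR sequences. The viral portion includes a truncated 5' LTR, the Ψ packaging signal with an adjoining gag fragment, the Rev response element for Rev-dependent nuclear export of the genomic RNA, the cPPT/CTS element, and a self-inactivating ΔU3 3' LTR. Short annotated fragments of nef, rev, lacI, SV40 ori and SV40 poly(A) appear to be backbone remnants rather than functional parts.

Between the LTRs, the constitutive human EF-1α promoter drives the PTEN coding sequence, which is flanked by attB1 and attB2 sites left by Gateway cloning. A V5 epitope tag lies downstream of attB2, but the record does not state whether the PTEN reading frame continues into it or ends at a stop codon, so tagging should not be assumed. An EMCV IRES followed by EGFP allows the same transcript to produce a fluorescent marker, so transduced cells can be identified or sorted. No mammalian drug-selection marker is annotated. A WPRE downstream of EGFP enhances transcript stability and expression.

The stated purpose is lentiviral expression of PTEN G127R. The construct comes from a study on systematic functional annotation of somatic cancer mutations, where such variant clones are delivered to cells to assess the effect of individual mutations. For PTEN, the relevant function is its antagonism of PI3K-AKT signalling.
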