Addgene plasmid #116621: pHAGE-PTEN-G127R
Purpose: Lentiviral expression of PTEN G127R
Depositing lab: Gordon Mills & Kenneth Scott. Depositing organization: Baylor College of Medicine. Publication: Systematic Functional Annotation of Somatic Mutations in Cancer. Ng PK, Li J, Jeong KJ, Shao S, Chen H, Tsang YH, Sengupta S, Wang Z, Bhavana VH, Tran R, Soewito S, Minussi DC, Moreno D, Kong K, Dogruluk T, Lu H, Gao J, Tokheim C, Zhou DC, Johnson AM, Zeng J, Ip CKM, Ju Z, Wester M, Yu S, Li Y, Vellano CP, Schultz N, Karchin R, Ding L, Lu Y, Cheung LWT, Chen K, Shaw KR, Meric-Bernstam F, Scott KL, Yi S, Sahni N, Liang H, Mills GB. Cancer Cell. 2018 Mar 12;33(3):450-462.e10. doi: 10.1016/j.ccell.2018.01.021. PubMed 29533785.
Backbone
  Vector backbone: pHAGE
  Vector type: Lentiviral
Growth in bacteria
  Bacterial resistance: Ampicillin, 100 μg/mL
  Growth temperature: 37°C
  Growth strain: Stbl3
  Copy number: High Copy
Gene/Insert
  Gene/Insert name: PTEN
  Species: H. sapiens (human)
  Mutation: G127R
  Entrez Gene: PTEN (a.k.a. 10q23del, BZS, CWS1, DEC, GLM2, MHAM, MMAC1, PTEN1, PTENbeta, PTENgama, TEP1)
  Cloning method: Gateway Cloning
Terms and licenses: Academic/Nonprofit Terms; Industry Terms: Not Available to Industry
How to cite: pHAGE-PTEN-G127R was a gift from Gordon Mills & Kenneth Scott (Addgene plasmid # 116621 ; http://n2t.net/addgene:116621 ; RRID:Addgene_116621)
