>Addgene plasmid #116621 | pHAGE-PTEN-G127R | depositor partial sequence | sequence record 219496 | insert
ATGACAGCCATCATCAAAGAGATCGTTAGCAGAAACAAAAGGAGATATCAAGAGGATGGATTCGACTTAG
ACTTGACCTATATTTATCCAAACATTATTGCTATGGGATTTCCTGCAGAAAGACTTGAAGGCGTATACAG
GAACAATATTGATGATGTAGTAAGGTTTTTGGATTCAAAGCATAAAAACCATTACAAGATATACAATCTT
TGTGCTGAAAGACATTATGACACCGCCAAATTTAATTGCAGAGTTGCACAATATCCTTTTGAAGACCATA
ACCCACCACAGCTAGAACTTATCAAACCCTTTTGTGAAGATCTTGACCAATGGCTAAGTGAAGATGACAA
TCATGTTGCAGCAATTCACTGTAAAGCTAGAAAGGGACGAACTGGTGTAATGATATGTGCATATTTATTA
CATCGGGGCAAATTTTTAAAGGCACAAGAGGCCCTAGATTTCTATGGGGAAGTAAGGACCAGAGACAAAA
AGGGAGTAACTATTCCCAGTCAGAGGCGCTATGTGTATTATTATAGCTACCTGTTAAAGAATCATCTGGA
TTATAGACCAGTGGCACTGTTGTTTCACAAGATGATGTTTGAAACTATTCCAATGTTCAGTGGCGGAACT
TGCAATCCTCAGTTTGTGGTCTGCCAGCTAAAGGTGAAGATATATTCCTCCAATTCAGGACCCACACGAC
GGGAAGACAAGTTCATGTACTTTGAGTTCCCTCAGCCGTTACCTGTGTGTGGTGATATCAAAGTAGAGTT
CTTCCACAAACAGAACAAGATGCTAAAAAAGGACAAAATGTTTCACTTTTGGGTAAATACATTCTTCATA
CCAGGACCAGAGGAAACCTCAGAAAAAGTAGAAAATGGAAGTCTATGTGATCAAGAAATCGATAGCATTT
GCAGTATAGAGCGTGCAGATAATGACAAGGAATATCTAGTACTTACTTTAACAAAAAATGATCTTGACAA
AGCAAATAAAGACAAAGCCAACCGATACTTTTCTCCAAATTTTAAGGTGAAGCTGTACTTCACAAAAACA
GTAGAGGAGCCGTCAAATCCAGAGGCTAGCAGTTCAACTTCTGTAACACCAGATGTTAGTGACAATGAAC
CTGATCATTATAGATATTCTGACACCACTGACTCTGATCCAGAGAATGAACCTTTTGATGAAGATCAGCA
TACACAAATTACAAAAGTCTGA
